>Addgene plasmid #128147 | pCS2+mScarlet-C Cloning Vector | addgene full sequence | sequence record 248619 | Addgene NGS Result
CGCCATTCTGCCTGGGGACGTCGGAGCAAGCTTGATTTAGGTGACACTATAGACTTGTTCTTTTTGCAGG
ATCTACCATGGTGAGCAAGGGCGAGGCAGTGATCAAGGAGTTCATGCGGTTCAAGGTGCACATGGAGGGC
TCCATGAACGGCCACGAGTTCGAGATCGAGGGCGAGGGCGAGGGCCGCCCCTACGAGGGCACCCAGACCG
CCAAGCTGAAGGTGACCAAGGGTGGCCCCCTGCCCTTCTCCTGGGACATCCTGTCCCCTCAGTTCATGTA
CGGCTCCAGGGCCTTCACCAAGCACCCCGCCGACATCCCCGACTACTATAAGCAGTCCTTCCCCGAGGGC
TTCAAGTGGGAGCGCGTGATGAACTTCGAGGACGGCGGCGCCGTGACCGTGACCCAGGACACCTCCCTGG
AGGACGGCACCCTGATCTACAAGGTGAAGCTCCGCGGCACCAACTTCCCTCCTGACGGCCCCGTAATGCA
GAAGAAGACAATGGGCTGGGAAGCGTCCACCGAGCGGTTGTACCCCGAGGACGGCGTGCTGAAGGGCGAC
ATTAAGATGGCCCTGCGCCTGAAGGACGGCGGCCGCTACCTGGCGGACTTCAAGACCACCTACAAGGCCA
AGAAGCCCGTGCAGATGCCCGGCGCCTACAACGTCGACCGCAAGTTGGACATCACCTCCCACAACGAGGA
CTACACCGTGGTGGAACAGTACGAACGCTCCGAGGGCCGCCACTCCACCGGCGGCATGGACGAGCTGTAC
AAGGGATCTGGATCCCATCGATTCGAATTCAAGGCCTCTCGAGCCTCTAGAACTATAGTGAGTCGTATTA
CGTAGATCCAGACATGATAAGATACATTGATGAGTTTGGACAAACCACAACTAGAATGCAGTGAAAAAAA
TGCTTTATTTGTGAAATTTGTGATGCTATTGCTTTATTTGTAACCATTATAAGCTGCAATAAACAAGTTA
ACAACAACAATTGCATTCATTTTATGTTTCAGGTTCAGGGGGAGGTGTGGGAGGTTTTTTAATTCGCGGC
CGCGGCGCCAATGCATTGGGCCCGGTACCCAGCTTTTGTTCCCTTTAGTGAGGGTTAATTGCGCGCTTGG
CGTAATCATGGTCATAGCTGTTTCCTGTGTGAAATTGTTATCCGCTCACAATTCCACACAACATACGAGC
CGGGAGCATAAAGTGTAAAGCCTGGGGTGCCTAATGAGTGAGCTAACTCACATTAATTGCGTTGCGCTCA
CTGCCCGCTTTCCAGTCGGGAAACCTGTCGTGCCAGCTGCATTAATGAATCGGCCAACGCGCGGGGAGAG
GCGGTTTGCGTATTGGGCGCTCTTCCGCTTCCTCGCTCACTGACTCGCTGCGCTCGGTCGTTCGGCTGCG
GCGAGCGGTATCAGCTCACTCAAAGGCGGTAATACGGTTATCCACAGAATCAGGGGATAACGCAGGAAAG
AACATGTGAGCAAAAGGCCAGCAAAAGGCCAGGAACCGTAAAAAGGCCGCGTTGCTGGCGTTTTTCCATA
GGCTCCGCCCCCCTGACGAGCATCACAAAAATCGACGCTCAAGTCAGAGGTGGCGAAACCCGACAGGACT
ATAAAGATACCAGGCGTTTCCCCCTGGAAGCTCCCTCGTGCGCTCTCCTGTTCCGACCCTGCCGCTTACC
GGATACCTGTCCGCCTTTCTCCCTTCGGGAAGCGTGGCGCTTTCTCATAGCTCACGCTGTAGGTATCTCA
GTTCGGTGTAGGTCGTTCGCTCCAAGCTGGGCTGTGTGCACGAACCCCCCGTTCAGCCCGACCGCTGCGC
CTTATCCGGTAACTATCGTCTTGAGTCCAACCCGGTAAGACACGACTTATCGCCACTGGCAGCAGCCACT
GGTAACAGGATTAGCAGAGCGAGGTATGTAGGCGGTGCTACAGAGTTCTTGAAGTGGTGGCCTAACTACG
GCTACACTAGAAGAACAGTATTTGGTATCTGCGCTCTGCTGAAGCCAGTTACCTTCGGAAAAAGAGTTGG
TAGCTCTTGATCCGGCAAACAAACCACCGCTGGTAGCGGTGGTTTTTTTGTTTGCAAGCAGCAGATTACG
CGCAGAAAAAAAGGATCTCAAGAAGATCCTTTGATCTTTTCTACGGGGTCTGACGCTCAGTGGAACGAAA
ACTCACGTTAAGGGATTTTGGTCATGAGATTATCAAAAAGGATCTTCACCTAGATCCTTTTAAATTAAAA
ATGAAGTTTTAAATCAATCTAAAGTATATATGAGTAAACTTGGTCTGACAGTTACCAATGCTTAATCAGT
GAGGCACCTATCTCAGCGATCTGTCTATTTCGTTCATCCATAGTTGCCTGACTCCCCGTCGTGTAGATAA
CTACGATACGGGAGGGCTTACCATCTGGCCCCAGTGCTGCAATGATACCGCGAGACCCACGCTCACCGGC
TCCAGATTTATCAGCAATAAACCAGCCAGCCGGAAGGGCCGAGCGCAGAAGTGGTCCTGCAACTTTATCC
GCCTCCATCCAGTCTATTAATTGTTGCCGGGAAGCTAGAGTAAGTAGTTCGCCAGTTAATAGTTTGCGCA
ACGTTGTTGCCATTGCTACAGGCATCGTGGTGTCACGCTCGTCGTTTGGTATGGCTTCATTCAGCTCCGG
TTCCCAACGATCAAGGCGAGTTACATGATCCCCCATGTTGTGCAAAAAAGCGGTTAGCTCCTTCGGTCCT
CCGATCGTTGTCAGAAGTAAGTTGGCCGCAGTGTTATCACTCATGGTTATGGCAGCACTGCATAATTCTC
TTACTGTCATGCCATCCGTAAGATGCTTTTCTGTGACTGGTGAGTACTCAACCAAGTCATTCTGAGAATA
GTGTATGCGGCGACCGAGTTGCTCTTGCCCGGCGTCAATACGGGATAATACCGCGCCACATAGCAGAACT
TTAAAAGTGCTCATCATTGGAAAACGTTCTTCGGGGCGAAAACTCTCAAGGATCTTACCGCTGTTGAGAT
CCAGTTCGATGTAACCCACTCGTGCACCCAACTGATCTTCAGCATCTTTTACTTTCACCAGCGTTTCTGG
GTGAGCAAAAACAGGAAGGCAAAATGCCGCAAAAAAGGGAATAAGGGCGACACGGAAATGTTGAATACTC
ATACTCTTCCTTTTTCAATATTATTGAAGCATTTATCAGGGTTATTGTCTCATGAGCGGATACATATTTG
AATGTATTTAGAAAAATAAACAAATAGGGGTTCCGCGCACATTTCCCCGAAAAGTGCCACCTAAATTGTA
AGCGTTAATATTTTGTTAAAATTCGCGTTAAATTTTTGTTAAATCAGCTCATTTTTTAACCAATAGGCCG
AAATCGGCAAAATCCCTTATAAATCAAAAGAATAGACCGAGATAGGGT
[37 nt withheld, positions 3409-3445]
AAAGAACGTGGACTCCAACGTCAAAGG
[49 nt withheld, positions 3473-3521]
T
[91 nt withheld, positions 3523-3613]
G
[124 nt withheld, positions 3615-3738]
CCCATTCGCCATTCAGGCTGCGCAACTGTTGGGAAGGGCGATCGGTGCGGGCCTCTTCGCTATTACGCCA
GTCGACCGCCAATTCAATATGGCGTATATGGACTCATGCCAATTCAATATGGTGGATCTGGACCTGTGCC
AATTCAATATGGCGTATATGGACTCGTGCCAATTCAATATGGTGGATCTGGACCCCAGCCAATTCAATAT
GGCGGACTTGGCACCATGCCAATTCAATATGGCGGACCTGGCACTGTGCCAACTGGGGAGGGGTCTACTT
GGCACGGTGCCAAGTTTGAGGAGGGGTCTTGGCCCTGTGCCAAGTCCGCCATATTGAATTGGCATGGTGC
CAATAATGGCGGCCATATTGGCTATATGCCAGGATCAATATATAGGCAATATCCAATATGGCCCTATGCC
AATATGGCTATTGGCCAGGTTCAATACTATGTATTGGCCCTATGCCATATAGTATTCCATATATGGGTTT
TCCTATTGACGTAGATAGCCCCTCCCAATGGGCGGTCCCATATACCATATATGGGGCTTCCTAATACCGC
CCATAGCCACTCCCCCATTGACGTCAATGGTCTCTATATATGGTCTTTCCTATTGACGTCATATGGGCGG
TCCTATTGACGTATATGGCGCCTCCCCCATTGACGTCAATTACGGTAAATGGCCCGCCTGGCTCAATGCC
CATTGACGTCAATAGGACCACCCACCATTGACGTCAATGGGATGGCTCATTGCCCATTCATATCCGTTCT
CACGCCCCCTATTGACGTCAATGACGGTAAATGGCCCACTTGGCAGTACATCAATATCTATTAATAGTAA
CTTGGCAAGTACATTACTATTGGAAGTACGCCAGGGTACATTGGCAGTACTCCCATTGACGTCAATGGCG
GTAAATGGCCCGCGATGGCTGCCAAGTACATCCCCATTGACGTCAATGGGGAGGGGCAATGACGCAAATG
GGCGTTCCATTGACGTAAATGGGCGGTAGGCGTGCCTAATGGGAGGTCTATATAAGCAATGCTCGTTTAG
GGAAC
Features (pLannotate 1.2.2; 15 found; start..end, strand, type, name):
     35..53      +  promoter       SP6 promoter: promoter for bacteriophage SP6 RNA polymerase
     78..773     +  CDS            mScarlet: mScarlet is a basic (constitutively fluorescent) red fluorescent protein published in 2016, derived from synthetic construct. It has moderate acid sensitivity.
    823..840     -  promoter       T7 promoter (fragment): promoter for bacteriophage T7 RNA polymerase
    845..979     -  polyA_signal   SV40 poly(A) signal: SV40 polyadenylation signal
   1092..1110    -  promoter       T3 promoter: promoter for bacteriophage T3 RNA polymerase
   1155..1171    -  protein_bind   lac operator: The lac repressor binds to the lac operator to inhibit transcription in E. coli. This inhibition can be relieved by adding lactose or isopropyl-β-D-thiogalactopyranoside (IPTG). lac repressor encoded by lacI
   1179..1209    -  promoter       lac promoter: promoter for the E. coli lac operon
   1224..1245    -  protein_bind   CAP binding site: CAP binding activates transcription in the presence of cAMP. E. coli catabolite activator protein
   1258..1350    -  CDS            lacI (fragment): lac repressor; lacI; The lac repressor binds to the lac operator to inhibit transcription in E. coli. This inhibition can be relieved by adding lactose or isopropyl-β-D-thiogalactopyranoside (IPTG).
   1533..2121    -  rep_origin     ori: high-copy-number ColE1/pMB1/pBR322/pUC origin of replication
   2292..3152    -  CDS            AmpR: β-lactamase; bla; confers resistance to ampicillin, carbenicillin, and related antibiotics
   3153..3257    -  promoter       AmpR promoter: bla
   3310..3738    -  rep_origin     f1 ori (sequence partly withheld): f1 bacteriophage origin of replication; arrow indicates direction of (+) strand synthesis
   3743..3809    -  CDS            lacZα (fragment): LacZα fragment of β-galactosidase; lacZ fragment
   3816..4793    +  promoter       CMV IE94 promoter: enhancer/promoter region of simian cytomegalovirus major immediate early transcription unit IE94
