[The description below was written by a language model from this plasmid's Addgene catalogue record and pLannotate feature annotations shown in this document.]
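Description:
pCS2+mScarlet-C Cloning Vector is an empty mammalian expression backbone built on pCS2+, designed so that a protein of interest can be cloned by restriction enzyme methods downstream of mScarlet. The result is a fusion in which the red fluorescent protein sits at the N-terminus and the inserted protein is attached to its C-terminus. No gene of interest is present in the deposited plasmid. The full sequence record is 4,793 nt. In bacteria the plasmid is maintained at high copy number through a ColE1/pUC-type origin and selected with ampicillin via the β-lactamase gene and its own promoter. An f1 phage origin is also present, along with remnants of lac regulatory sequences (lac promoter, operator, CAP site and fragments of lacI and lacZα) carried over from the parental cloning vector.

The expression unit is driven by the simian cytomegalovirus IE94 enhancer/promoter, which wraps around the numbering origin of the circular sequence and reads into the mScarlet coding sequence. A short gap follows the mScarlet open reading frame, presumably the cloning region for the fusion partner, and then comes an SV40 polyadenylation signal that terminates and stabilises the transcript. An SP6 promoter lies between the CMV promoter and mScarlet, so the same plasmid can serve as a template for in vitro synthesis of sense RNA encoding the fusion. A T7 promoter fragment and a T3 promoter sit downstream in the antisense orientation. The construct is suited to making constitutively expressed red fluorescent fusion proteins, for example to visualise the localisation of a protein in transfected cells. The record does not specify particular applications beyond expression of mScarlet fusions.
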