Addgene plasmid #128147: pCS2+mScarlet-C Cloning Vector
Purpose: (Empty Backbone) To express a protein of interest fused to the C-terminus of mScarlet
Depositing lab: Ken-Ichi Takemaru. Depositing organization: Stony Brook University.
Backbone
  Vector backbone: pCS2+
  Vector type: Mammalian Expression
  Tag / fusion protein: mScarlet fusion (N terminal on backbone)
Growth in bacteria
  Bacterial resistance: Ampicillin, 100 μg/mL
  Growth temperature: 37°C
  Growth strain: DH5alpha
  Copy number: High Copy
Gene/Insert
  Cloning method: Restriction Enzyme
  Sequencing primers: 5′ GCGTGCCTAATGGGAGGTCT (CSF); 3′ CACTGCATTCTAGTTCTGGT (CSR)
Terms and licenses: Academic/Nonprofit Terms; Industry Terms: Not Available to Industry
How to cite: pCS2+mScarlet-C Cloning Vector was a gift from Ken-Ichi Takemaru (Addgene plasmid # 128147 ; http://n2t.net/addgene:128147 ; RRID:Addgene_128147)
